Addgene plasmid #230511: AiP15293 - pAAV-AiE0219h_3xC1-minBG-SYFP2-WPRE3-BGHpA (Alias: CN5293)
Purpose: AiE0219h_3xC1 is an enhancer sequence, designed to drive AAV-mediated transgene expression in specific populations of brain cells
Depositing lab: Allen Institute for Brain Science & Jonathan Ting. Depositing organization: Allen Institute. Publication: A suite of enhancer AAVs and transgenic mouse lines for genetic access to cortical cell types. Ben-Simon Y, Hooper M, Narayan S, Daigle TL, Dwivedi D, Way SW, Oster A, Stafford DA, Mich JK, Taormina MJ, Martinez RA, Opitz-Araya X, Roth JR, Alexander JR, Allen S, Amster A, Arbuckle J, Ayala A, Baker PM, Bakken TE, Barcelli T, Barta S, Bendrick J, Bertagnolli D, Bielstein C, Bishwakarma P, Bowlus J, Boyer G, Brouner K, Casian B, Casper T, Chakka AB, Chakrabarty R, Chance RK, Chavan S, Clark M, Colbert K, Collman F, Daniel S, Departee M, DiValentin P, Donadio N, Dotson N, Egdorf T, Fliss T, Gabitto M, Garcia J, Gary A, Gasperini M, Gloe J, Goldy J, Gore BB, Graybuck L, Greisman N, Haeseleer F, Halterman C, Haradon Z, Hastings SD, Helback O, Ho W, Hockemeyer D, Huang C, Huff S, Hunker A, Johansen N, Jones D, Juneau Z, Kalmbach B, Kannan M, Khem S, Kussick E, Kutsal R, Larsen R, Lee C, Lee AY, Leibly M, Lenz GH, Li S, Liang E, Lusk N, Madigan Z, Malloy J, Malone J, McCue R, Melchor J, Mollenkopf T, Moosman S, Morin E, Newman D, Ng L, Ngo K, Omstead V, Otto S, Oyama A, Pena N, Pham T, Phillips E, Pom CA, Potekhina L, Ransford S, Ray PL, Rette D, Reynoldson C, Rimorin C, Rocha D, Ruiz A, Sanchez REA, Sawyer L, Sedeno-Cortes A, Sevigny JP, Shapovalova N, Shepard N, Shulga L, Sigler AR, Siverts L, Soliman S, Somasundaram S, Staats B, Stewart K, Szelenyi E, Tieu M, Trader C, Tran A, van Velthoven CTJ, Walker M, Wang Y, Weed N, Wirthlin M, Wood T, Wynalda B, Yao Z, Zhou T, Ariza J, Dee N, Reding M, Ronellenfitch K, Mufti S, Sunkin SM, Smith KA, Esposito L, Waters J, Thyagarajan B, Yao S, Lein ES, Zeng H, Levi BP, Ngai J, Ting JT, Tasic B. Cell. 2025 May 16:S0092-8674(25)00513-6. doi: 10.1016/j.cell.2025.05.002. PubMed 40403729.
Backbone
  Vector backbone: pAAV2
  Vector type: AAV
Growth in bacteria
  Bacterial resistance: Ampicillin, 100 μg/mL
  Growth temperature: 37°C
  Growth strain: NEB Stable
  Copy number: High Copy
Gene/Insert
  Gene/Insert name: SYFP2
  Species: Synthetic
  Promoter: minBG
  Cloning method: Gibson Cloning
Terms and licenses: Academic/Nonprofit Terms; Industry Terms: Not Available to Industry
How to cite: AiP15293 - pAAV-AiE0219h_3xC1-minBG-SYFP2-WPRE3-BGHpA (Alias: CN5293) was a gift from Allen Institute for Brain Science & Jonathan Ting (Addgene plasmid # 230511 ; http://n2t.net/addgene:230511 ; RRID:Addgene_230511)
