[The description below was written by a language model from this plasmid's Addgene catalogue record and pLannotate feature annotations shown in this document.]
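Description:
AiP15293 - pAAV-AiE0219h_3xC1-minBG-SYFP2-WPRE3-BGHpA (alias CN5293) is an AAV transfer plasmid of about 4.6 kb built on a pAAV2 backbone. It is used to package a recombinant adeno-associated virus genome that reports enhancer activity in the brain. In bacteria it is maintained through a high-copy ColE1/pUC-type origin and selected with ampicillin via the bla gene and its native promoter. An f1 phage origin is also present in the backbone, along with small remnants of the pBR322 bom and rop regions. The record lists a recombination-deficient strain for propagation, which is typical for ITR-containing plasmids. The feature table annotates the 3' AAV2 inverted terminal repeat in full, while the 5' ITR is detected only as two short fragments. This may reflect how these repeat-rich regions were sequenced or annotated.

Between the ITRs lies a compact expression cassette. By its name, AiE0219h_3xC1 is an enhancer element that appears to consist of three concatenated copies of a core segment. It sits upstream of a minimal beta-globin promoter (minBG), which has little activity on its own, so transcription depends on the enhancer. Neither the enhancer nor minBG is annotated in the feature table, but both would occupy the unannotated region preceding the reporter. The cassette drives SYFP2, a fast-maturing monomeric yellow fluorescent protein. Downstream are WPRE3, a shortened woodchuck posttranscriptional element that boosts expression while conserving packaging capacity, and the bovine growth hormone polyadenylation signal.

The stated purpose is AAV-mediated transgene expression in specific populations of brain cells, as part of a larger collection of enhancer AAVs for accessing cortical cell types. The record does not state which cell population this enhancer targets.
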