Features (pLannotate 1.2.2; 14 found; start..end, strand, type, name):
     12..39      +  repeat_region  AAV2 ITR (fragment): inverted terminal repeat of adeno-associated virus serotype 2 inverted
     68..95      +  repeat_region  AAV2 ITR (fragment): inverted terminal repeat of adeno-associated virus serotype 2 inverted
    571..1287    +  CDS            SYFP2: SYFP2 is a basic (constitutively fluorescent) yellow fluorescent protein published in 2006, derived from Aequorea victoria. It is reported to be a very rapidly-maturing monomer with moderate acid sensitivity.
   1327..1484    +  misc_feature   WPRE (fragment): woodchuck hepatitis virus posttranscriptional regulatory element
   1490..1570    +  misc_feature   WPRE (fragment): woodchuck hepatitis virus posttranscriptional regulatory element
   1587..1698    +  polyA_signal   bGH poly(A) signal: bovine growth hormone polyadenylation signal
   1816..1956    +  repeat_region  AAV2 ITR: inverted terminal repeat of adeno-associated virus serotype 2 inverted
   1961..2012    -  misc_feature   bom (fragment): basis of mobility region from pBR322
   2031..2486    +  rep_origin     f1 ori (sequence partly withheld): f1 bacteriophage origin of replication; arrow indicates direction of (+) strand synthesis
   2487..2536    -  misc_feature   bom (fragment): basis of mobility region from pBR322
   2638..2673    -  CDS            rop (fragment): Rop protein, which maintains plasmids at low copy number; rop
   2768..2872    +  promoter       AmpR promoter: bla
   2873..3733    +  CDS            AmpR: β-lactamase; bla; confers resistance to ampicillin, carbenicillin, and related antibiotics
   3904..4492    +  rep_origin     ori: high-copy-number ColE1/pMB1/pBR322/pUC origin of replication
>Addgene plasmid #230511 | AiP15293 - pAAV-AiE0219h_3xC1-minBG-SYFP2-WPRE3-BGHpA (Alias: CN5293) | addgene full sequence | sequence record 491904 | Addgene NGS Result
CCTGCAGGCAGCTGCGCGCTCGCTCGCTCACTGAGGCCGCCCGGGCGTCGGGCGACCTTTGGTCGCCCGG
CCTCAGTGAGCGAGCGAGCGCGCAGAGAGGGAGTGGCCAACTCCATCACTAGGGGTTCCTGCGGCCGCAC
GCGTTGGTCTTGATCAATTGTCCCAGCAGAGTTGGTGCATGGGAAAGCCTTTCTTGGCCTTATCAGCAGC
TCAGCCTGGGAGGTTGGCCCGGGGGCTGACCAAGCACAAAATATGGTCTTGATCAATTGTCCCAGCAGAG
TTGGTGCATGGGAAAGCCTTTCTTGGCCTTATCAGCAGCTCAGCCTGGGAGGTTGGCCCGGGGGCTGACC
AAGCACAAAATATGGTCTTGATCAATTGTCCCAGCAGAGTTGGTGCATGGGAAAGCCTTTCTTGGCCTTA
TCAGCAGCTCAGCCTGGGAGGTTGGCCCGGGGGCTGACCAAGCACAAAATAGAGCTCGGGCTGGGCATAA
AAGTCAGGGCAGAGCCATCTATTGCTTACATTTGCTTCTGGGATCCAGATCTTTCGAAGCTAGCGCTACC
GGTCGCCACCATGGTGAGCAAGGGCGAGGAGCTGTTCACCGGGGTGGTGCCCATCCTGGTCGAGCTGGAC
GGCGACGTAAACGGCCACAAGTTCAGCGTGTCCGGCGAGGGCGAGGGCGATGCCACCTACGGCAAGCTGA
CCCTGAAGCTGATCTGCACCACCGGCAAGCTGCCCGTGCCCTGGCCCACCCTCGTGACCACCCTGGGCTA
CGGCGTGCAGTGCTTCGCCCGCTACCCCGACCACATGAAGCAGCACGACTTCTTCAAGTCCGCCATGCCC
GAAGGCTACGTCCAGGAGCGCACCATCTTCTTCAAGGACGACGGCAACTACAAGACCCGCGCCGAGGTGA
AGTTCGAGGGCGACACCCTGGTGAACCGCATCGAGCTGAAGGGCATCGACTTCAAGGAGGACGGCAACAT
CCTGGGGCACAAGCTGGAGTACAACTACAACAGCCACAACGTCTATATCACCGCCGACAAGCAGAAGAAC
GGCATCAAGGCCAACTTCAAGATCCGCCACAACATCGAGGACGGCGGCGTGCAGCTCGCCGACCACTACC
AGCAGAACACCCCCATCGGCGACGGCCCCGTGCTGCTGCCCGACAACCACTACCTGAGCTACCAGTCCAA
GCTGAGCAAAGACCCCAACGAGAAGCGCGATCACATGGTCCTGCTGGAGTTCGTGACCGCCGCCGGGATC
ACTCTCGGCATGGACGAGCTGTACAAGTAAGTCGACGGCGCGCCGCGGCCGCGAATTCGATATCATAATC
AACCTCTGGATTACAAAATTTGTGAAAGATTGACTGGTATTCTTAACTATGTTGCTCCTTTTACGCTATG
TGGATACGCTGCTTTAATGCCTTTGTATCATGCTATTGCTTCCCGTATGGCTTTCATTTTCTCCTCCTTG
TATAAATCCTGGTTAGTTCTTGCCACGGCGGAACTCATCGCCGCCTGCCTTGCCCGCTGCTGGACAGGGG
CTCGGCTGTTGGGCACTGACAATTCCGTGGCTCGAGAGATCTTCGACTGTGCCTTCTAGTTGCCAGCCAT
CTGTTGTTTGCCCCTCCCCCGTGCCTTCCTTGACCCTGGAAGGTGCCACTCCCACTGTCCTTTCCTAATA
AAATGAGGAAATTGCATCGCATTGTCTGAGTAGGTGTCATTCTATTCTGGGGGGTGGGGTGGGGCAGGAC
AGCAAGGGGGAGGATTGGGAAGACAATAGCAGGCATGAGATCTCACGTGCGGACCGAGCGGCCGCAGGAA
CCCCTAGTGATGGAGTTGGCCACTCCCTCTCTGCGCGCTCGCTCGCTCACTGAGGCCGGGCGACCAAAGG
TCGCCCGACGCCCGGGCTTTGCCCGGGCGGCCTCAGTGAGCGAGCGAGCGCGCAGCTGCCTGCAGGGGCG
CCTGATGCGGTATTTTCTCCTTACGCATCTGTGCGGTATTTCACACCGCATA
[95 nt withheld, positions 2013-2107]
T
[46 nt withheld, positions 2109-2154]
C
[141 nt withheld, positions 2156-2296]
CCTTTGACGTTGGAGTCCACGTTCTTT
[37 nt withheld, positions 2324-2360]
ACTCTATCTCGGGCTATTCTTTTGATTTATAAGGGATTTTGCCGATTTCGGTCTATTGGTTAAAAAATGA
GCTGATTTAACAAAAATTTAACGCGAATTTTAACAAAATATTAACGTTTACAATTTTATGGTGCACTCTC
AGTACAATCTGCTCTGATGCCGCATAGTTAAGCCAGCCCCGACACCCGCCAACACCCGCTGACGCGCCCT
GACGGGCTTGTCTGCTCCCGGCATCCGCTTACAGACAAGCTGTGACCGTCTCCGGGAGCTGCATGTGTCA
GAGGTTTTCACCGTCATCACCGAAACGCGCGAGACGAAAGGGCCTCGTGATACGCCTATTTTTATAGGTT
AATGTCATGATAATAATGGTTTCTTAGACGTCAGGTGGCACTTTTCGGGGAAATGTGCGCGGAACCCCTA
TTTGTTTATTTTTCTAAATACATTCAAATATGTATCCGCTCATGAGACAATAACCCTGATAAATGCTTCA
ATAATATTGAAAAAGGAAGAGTATGAGTATTCAACATTTCCGTGTCGCCCTTATTCCCTTTTTTGCGGCA
TTTTGCCTTCCTGTTTTTGCTCACCCAGAAACGCTGGTGAAAGTAAAAGATGCTGAAGATCAGTTGGGTG
CACGAGTGGGTTACATCGAACTGGATCTCAACAGCGGTAAGATCCTTGAGAGTTTTCGCCCCGAAGAACG
TTTTCCAATGATGAGCACTTTTAAAGTTCTGCTATGTGGCGCGGTATTATCCCGTATTGACGCCGGGCAA
GAGCAACTCGGTCGCCGCATACACTATTCTCAGAATGACTTGGTTGAGTACTCACCAGTCACAGAAAAGC
ATCTTACGGATGGCATGACAGTAAGAGAATTATGCAGTGCTGCCATAACCATGAGTGATAACACTGCGGC
CAACTTACTTCTGACAACGATCGGAGGACCGAAGGAGCTAACCGCTTTTTTGCACAACATGGGGGATCAT
GTAACTCGCCTTGATCGTTGGGAACCGGAGCTGAATGAAGCCATACCAAACGACGAGCGTGACACCACGA
TGCCTGTAGCAATGGCAACAACGTTGCGCAAACTATTAACTGGCGAACTACTTACTCTAGCTTCCCGGCA
ACAATTAATAGACTGGATGGAGGCGGATAAAGTTGCAGGACCACTTCTGCGCTCGGCCCTTCCGGCTGGC
TGGTTTATTGCTGATAAATCTGGAGCCGGTGAGCGTGGGTCTCGCGGTATCATTGCAGCACTGGGGCCAG
ATGGTAAGCCCTCCCGTATCGTAGTTATCTACACGACGGGGAGTCAGGCAACTATGGATGAACGAAATAG
ACAGATCGCTGAGATAGGTGCCTCACTGATTAAGCATTGGTAACTGTCAGACCAAGTTTACTCATATATA
CTTTAGATTGATTTAAAACTTCATTTTTAATTTAAAAGGATCTAGGTGAAGATCCTTTTTGATAATCTCA
TGACCAAAATCCCTTAACGTGAGTTTTCGTTCCACTGAGCGTCAGACCCCGTAGAAAAGATCAAAGGATC
TTCTTGAGATCCTTTTTTTCTGCGCGTAATCTGCTGCTTGCAAACAAAAAAACCACCGCTACCAGCGGTG
GTTTGTTTGCCGGATCAAGAGCTACCAACTCTTTTTCCGAAGGTAACTGGCTTCAGCAGAGCGCAGATAC
CAAATACTGTTCTTCTAGTGTAGCCGTAGTTAGGCCACCACTTCAAGAACTCTGTAGCACCGCCTACATA
CCTCGCTCTGCTAATCCTGTTACCAGTGGCTGCTGCCAGTGGCGATAAGTCGTGTCTTACCGGGTTGGAC
TCAAGACGATAGTTACCGGATAAGGCGCAGCGGTCGGGCTGAACGGGGGGTTCGTGCACACAGCCCAGCT
TGGAGCGAACGACCTACACCGAACTGAGATACCTACAGCGTGAGCTATGAGAAAGCGCCACGCTTCCCGA
AGGGAGAAAGGCGGACAGGTATCCGGTAAGCGGCAGGGTCGGAACAGGAGAGCGCACGAGGGAGCTTCCA
GGGGGAAACGCCTGGTATCTTTATAGTCCTGTCGGGTTTCGCCACCTCTGACTTGAGCGTCGATTTTTGT
GATGCTCGTCAGGGGGGCGGAGCCTATGGAAAAACGCCAGCAACGCGGCCTTTTTACGGTTCCTGGCCTT
TTGCTGGCCTTTTGCTCACATGT
